>Addgene plasmid #27932 | pUT1613-HQ858850 | depositor full sequence | sequence record 13206 | Author sequence
CAAATAATGATTTTATTTTGACTGATAGTGACCTGTTCGTTGCAACAAATTGATGAGCAATGCTTTTTTA
TAATGCCAACTTTGTACAAAAAAGCAGGCTCCGCGGCCGCCTTGTTTAACTTTAAGAAGGAGCCCTTCAC
CATGGATCCGCGCAGCAGCCAGGCGCAAGAGGACGGCTTCTTCCACCCACGCGACGGCGCGTGCCCCGCC
GACTCCAGCGGAAAGACAGAATGTAAAACCCAGGGTTCAATTGCCACGCGCAAGGTTCAAAAGGCTGATC
GTGAGAAAATGCGAAGAGATAGATTGAATGAGCAGTTCCAGGAACTTGGAAGCACACTTGATCCAGATCG
ACCCAGGAATGATAAGGCAACTATCCTTAGTGATGCAATTCAAATGCTGAAAGATTTGACGTCCCAGGTG
AACAAGCTTAAAGCTGAATATACTTCACTCTCAGAAGAAGCACGTGAGTTGACTCAGGAAAAGAATGAGC
TCAGAGATGAGAAAGTTTCACTGAAGTTTGAGGTTGATAATCTGAATACCCAGTATCAGCAACGAATGCG
TGTGCTGTACCCTTGGACTGGAATGGAGCCTTCTGTTGTCATTGGGCCACCCCTGCCATATCCTTTTTCA
GTCCCAGTCCCAGTCCCAGTCCCTATACCTTCAGGTGCTGTTCCTATGCACCCACAGCTCCAGGCATACC
CTTACTTCCGAAATCAAACTTCTGGAACCGTCTCCAATCCATGCACACCTTACATGGCATACACTCAACC
CATCCATCCTCCTACTGATCAACTATCTAACCAATTCAGTGCTCCAGTTCAGCATTCAAGTAGTAATCGA
TCTCACTCTATGGCCCAAGACTCTAGAAGCAAGTCCTCTGCACTGCAGCAAGTAAGTTGTAGAGGGAAAC
ATGATGACTTTGATGACGTTGCAACTGATCTGGAACTAAAAACTCCTGGTTCCTCAGCCCCTCTACAATC
AGAGATTGCCAACAAGGATTCCTCTTCTGACTTGAAAAAAAAGCAGCAGTTCATACAGGAAACTAAAGGT
AGTTCTCTTACAGAAGGCAGTAGTAGTTCAAGCAGATGCTCGTCCAGTGGTCCTCCAGATGTCTCTAACA
GTATTGAAGGTGGATCAGTTGCTGATGATCAACGATCGACAGTACAGACAAAGGGTGGGCGCGCCGACCC
AGCTTTCTTGTACAAAGTTGGCATTATAAGAAAGCATTGCTTATCAATTTGTTGCAACGAACAGGTCACT
ATCAGTCAAAATAAAATCATTATTTGCCATCCAGCTGATATCCCCTATAGTGAGTCGTATTACATGGTCA
TAGCTGTTTCCTGGCAGCTCTGGCCCGTGTCTCAAAATCTCTGATGTTACATTGCACAAGATAAAAATAT
ATCATCATGAACAATAAAACTGTCTGCTTACATAAACAGTAATACAAGGGGTGTTATGAGCCATATTCAA
CGGGAAACGTCGAGGCCGCGATTAAATTCCAACATGGATGCTGATTTATATGGGTATAAATGGGCTCGCG
ATAATGTCGGGCAATCAGGTGCGACAATCTATCGCTTGTATGGGAAGCCCGATGCGCCAGAGTTGTTTCT
GAAACATGGCAAAGGTAGCGTTGCCAATGATGTTACAGATGAGATGGTCAGACTAAACTGGCTGACGGAA
TTTATGCCTCTTCCGACCATCAAGCATTTTATCCGTACTCCTGATGATGCATGGTTACTCACCACTGCGA
TCCCCGGAAAAACAGCATTCCAGGTATTAGAAGAATATCCTGATTCAGGTGAAAATATTGTTGATGCGCT
GGCAGTGTTCCTGCGCCGGTTGCATTCGATTCCTGTTTGTAATTGTCCTTTTAACAGCGATCGCGTATTT
CGTCTCGCTCAGGCGCAATCACGAATGAATAACGGTTTGGTTGATGCGAGTGATTTTGATGACGAGCGTA
ATGGCTGGCCTGTTGAACAAGTCTGGAAAGAAATGCATAAACTTTTGCCATTCTCACCGGATTCAGTCGT
CACTCATGGTGATTTCTCACTTGATAACCTTATTTTTGACGAGGGGAAATTAATAGGTTGTATTGATGTT
GGACGAGTCGGAATCGCAGACCGATACCAGGATCTTGCCATCCTATGGAACTGCCTCGGTGAGTTTTCTC
CTTCATTACAGAAACGGCTTTTTCAAAAATATGGTATTGATAATCCTGATATGAATAAATTGCAGTTTCA
TTTGATGCTCGATGAGTTTTTCTAATCAGAATTGGTTAATTGGTTGTAACACTGGCAGAGCATTACGCTG
ACTTGACGGGACGGCGCAAGCTCATGACCAAAATCCCTTAACGTGAGTTACGCGTCGTTCCACTGAGCGT
CAGACCCCGTAGAAAAGATCAAAGGATCTTCTTGAGATCCTTTTTTTCTGCGCGTAATCTGCTGCTTGCA
AACAAAAAAACCACCGCTACCAGCGGTGGTTTGTTTGCCGGATCAAGAGCTACCAACTCTTTTTCCGAAG
GTAACTGGCTTCAGCAGAGCGCAGATACCAAATACTGTCCTTCTAGTGTAGCCGTAGTTAGGCCACCACT
TCAAGAACTCTGTAGCACCGCCTACATACCTCGCTCTGCTAATCCTGTTACCAGTGGCTGCTGCCAGTGG
CGATAAGTCGTGTCTTACCGGGTTGGACTCAAGACGATAGTTACCGGATAAGGCGCAGCGGTCGGGCTGA
ACGGGGGGTTCGTGCACACAGCCCAGCTTGGAGCGAACGACCTACACCGAACTGAGATACCTACAGCGTG
AGCATTGAGAAAGCGCCACGCTTCCCGAAGGGAGAAAGGCGGACAGGTATCCGGTAAGCGGCAGGGTCGG
AACAGGAGAGCGCACGAGGGAGCTTCCAGGGGGAAACGCCTGGTATCTTTATAGTCCTGTCGGGTTTCGC
CACCTCTGACTTGAGCGTCGATTTTTGTGATGCTCGTCAGGGGGGCGGAGCCTATGGAAAAACGCCAGCA
ACGCGGCCTTTTTACGGTTCCTGGCCTTTTGCTGGCCTTTTGCTCACATGTTCTTTCCTGCGTTATCCCC
TGATTCTGTGGATAACCGTATTACCGCCTTTGAGTGAGCTGATACCGCTCGCCGCAGCCGAACGACCGAG
CGCAGCGAGTCAGTGAGCGAGGAAGCGGAAGAGCGCCCAATACGCAAACCGCCTCTCCCCGCGCGTTGGC
CGATTCATTAATGCAGCTGGCACGACAGGTTTCCCGACTGGAAAGCGGGCAGTGAGCGCAACGCAATTAA
TACGCGTACCGCTAGCCAGGAAGAGTTTGTAGAAACGCAAAAAGGCCATCCGTCAGGATGGCCTTCTGCT
TAGTTTGATGCCTGGCAGTTTATGGCGGGCGTCCTGCCCGCCACCCTCCGGGCCGTTGCTTCACAACGTT
CAAATCCGCTCCCGGCGGATTTGTCCTACTCAGGAGAGCGTTCACCGACAAACAACAGATAAAACGAAAG
GCCCAGTCTTCCGACTGAGCCTTTCGTTTTATTTGATGCCTGGCAGTTCCCTACTCTCGCGTTAACGCTA
GCATGGATGTTTTCCCAGTCACGACGTTGTAAAACGACGGCCAGTCTTAAGCTCGGGCCC
Features (pLannotate 1.2.2; 11 found; start..end, strand, type, name):
      1..100     +  protein_bind   attL1: mutant version of attL; recombination site for the Gateway® LR reaction LR Clonase™
    112..132     +  RBS            RBS: efficient ribosome binding site from bacteriophage T7 gene 10 (Olins and Rangwala, 1989)
    259..414     +  CDS            IRO3 (fragment): IRO3_ORYSJ - Also known as BHLH063 From Oryza sativa subsp. japonica (Rice).
   1187..1286    -  protein_bind   attL2: mutant version of attL; recombination site for the Gateway® LR reaction LR Clonase™
   1304..1322    -  promoter       T7 promoter: promoter for bacteriophage T7 RNA polymerase
   1456..2265    +  CDS            KanR: aminoglycoside phosphotransferase; aph(3')-Ia; confers resistance to kanamycin in bacteria or G418 (Geneticin®) in eukaryotes
   2412..3000    +  rep_origin     ori: high-copy-number ColE1/pMB1/pBR322/pUC origin of replication
   3183..3275    +  CDS            lacI (fragment): lac repressor; lacI; The lac repressor binds to the lac operator to inhibit transcription in E. coli. This inhibition can be relieved by adding lactose or isopropyl-β-D-thiogalactopyranoside (IPTG).
   3330..3357    -  terminator     rrnB T2 terminator: transcription terminator T2 from the E. coli rrnB gene
   3489..3532    +  terminator     rrnB T1 terminator: Escherichia coli rrnB; transcription terminator T1 from the E. coli rrnB gene
   3579..3615    -  CDS            lacZα (fragment): LacZα fragment of β-galactosidase; lacZ fragment
