[The description below was written by a language model from this plasmid's Addgene catalogue record and pLannotate feature annotations shown in this document.]
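Description:
pUT1613-HQ858850 is a Gateway entry clone built on the Invitrogen pENTR/SD backbone. It carries the coding sequence of a rice (Oryza sativa) basic helix-loop-helix transcription factor encoded by locus Os02g0433600 / LOC_Os02g23823. The 1,029 bp insert sits in a 2,601 bp backbone, which agrees with the 3,630 nt depositor sequence. The plasmid is propagated in E. coli under kanamycin selection through an aph(3')-Ia resistance gene. It replicates from a ColE1/pUC-type origin, which the feature annotation calls high-copy although the catalogue entry lists the plasmid as low copy. rrnB T1 and T2 terminators lie upstream of the cloning region, where they insulate the insert from read-through transcription. The short lacI and lacZα matches in the table appear to be backbone remnants rather than functional genes.

The open reading frame lies between attL1 and attL2, so an LR Clonase reaction can transfer it into any attR-containing destination vector. Just downstream of attL1 is the bacteriophage T7 gene 10 ribosome binding site characteristic of the SD version of the entry vector, which supports bacterial translation once the insert is placed behind a suitable promoter. A T7 promoter sits outside attL2, pointing back toward the insert. Automated annotation recognised only part of the insert, as a fragment matching rice IRO3 (bHLH063). According to the depositor, the CDS was PCR-amplified from full-length rice cDNA library clones with the stop codon omitted, which allows C-terminal fusions to tags or reporters in destination vectors. The clone belongs to a grass transcription factor ORF collection associated with a comparative regulatory genomics resource.
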