Addgene plasmid #27932: pUT1613-HQ858850
Depositing lab: John Gray & Erich Grotewold. Depositing organization: University of Toledo. Publication: GRASSIUS: a platform for comparative regulatory genomics across the grasses. Yilmaz A, Nishiyama MY Jr, Fuentes BG, Souza GM, Janies D, Gray J, Grotewold E. Plant Physiol. 2009 Jan;149(1):171-80. doi: 10.1104/pp.108.128579. Epub 2008 Nov 5. PubMed 18987217.
Backbone
  Vector backbone: pENTR/SD
  Backbone manufacturer: Invitrogen
  Backbone size w/o insert (bp): 2601
  Vector type: Entry vector
Growth in bacteria
  Bacterial resistance: Kanamycin, 50 μg/mL
  Growth temperature: 37°C
  Growth strain: DH5alpha
  Growth instructions: E. coli Top10 (Invitrogen)
  Copy number: Low Copy
Gene/Insert
  Gene/Insert name: bHLH transcription factor encoded by Os02g0433600 LOC_Os02g23823
  Species: Oryza sativa (rice)
  Insert size (bp): 1029
  GenBank ID: HQ858850
  Cloning method: Restriction Enzyme
  Sequencing primers: 5′ M13 For; 3′ M13 Rev
Terms and licenses: Academic/Nonprofit Terms; Industry Terms: Not Available to Industry
Depositor comments: This CDS was amplified using PCR from a full length cDNA template from the OSIIEa, OSIIEb, and OSJNEa thru OSJNEf full length cDNA libraries generated by the Guoliang Wang lab at Ohio State University. The PCR product omitted the stop codon. The PCR product was cloned into a Gateway pENTR/SD entry vector. Further information on this gene may be obtained at www.grassius.org using the Genbank number. (The second half of the plasmid name is the Genbank Number for the sequence of the insert)
How to cite: pUT1613-HQ858850 was a gift from John Gray & Erich Grotewold (Addgene plasmid # 27932 ; http://n2t.net/addgene:27932 ; RRID:Addgene_27932)
