>Addgene plasmid #27932 | pUT1613-HQ858850 | addgene partial sequence | sequence record 34223 | 27932 with M13pUC-fwd
ATGATTTTATTTTGACTGATAGTGACCTGTTCGTTGCAACAAATTGATGAGCAATGCTTTTTTATAATGC
CAACTTTGTACAAAAAAGCAGGCTCCGCGGCCGCCTTGTTTAACTTTAAGAAGGAGCCCTTCACCATGGA
TCCGCGCAGCAGCCAGGCGCAAGAGGACGGCTTCTTCCACCCACGCGACGGCGCGTGCCCCGCCGACTCC
AGCGGAAAGACAGAATGTAAAACCCAGGGTTCAATTGCCACGCGCAAGGTTCAAAAGGCTGATCGTGAGA
AAATGCGAAGAGATAGATTGAATGAGCAGTTCCAGGAACTTGGAAGCACACTTGATCCAGATCGACCCAG
GAATGATAAGGCAACTATCCTTAGTGATGCAATTCAAATGCTGAAAGATTTGACGTCCCAGGTGAACAAG
CTTAAAGCTGAATATACTTCACTCTCAGAAGAAGCACGTGAGTTGACTCAGGAAAAGAATGAGCTCAGAG
ATGAGAAAGTTTCACTGAAGTTTGAGGTTGATAATCTGAATACCCAGTATCAGCAACGAATGCGTGTGCT
GTACCCTTGGACTGGAATGGAGCCTTCTGTTGTCATTGGGCCACCCCTGCCATATCCTTTTTCAGTCCCA
GTCCCAGTCCCAGTCCCTATACCTTCAGGTGCTGTTCCTATGCACCCACAGCTCCAGGCATACCCTTACT
TCCGAAATCAAACTTCTGGAACCGTCTCCAATCCATGCACACCTTACATGGCATACACTCAACCCATCCA
TCCTCCTACTGATCAACTATCTAACCAATTCAGTGCTCCAGTTCAGCATTCAAGTAGTAATCGATCTCAC
TCTATGGCCCAAGACTCTAGAAGCAAGTCCTCTGCACTGCAGCAAGTAAGTTGTA
